Addgene plasmid #124588: pET28C-tCorn
Purpose: Bacterial Expression of tRNA-Corn aptamer
Depositing lab: Samie Jaffrey. Depositing organization: Cornell University. Publication: Imaging RNA polymerase III transcription using a photostable RNA-fluorophore complex. Song W, Filonov GS, Kim H, Hirsch M, Li X, Moon JD, Jaffrey SR. Nat Chem Biol. 2017 Nov;13(11):1187-1194. doi: 10.1038/nchembio.2477. Epub 2017 Sep 25. PubMed 28945233.
Backbone
  Vector backbone: pET28c
  Vector type: Bacterial Expression
Growth in bacteria
  Bacterial resistance: Kanamycin, 50 μg/mL
  Growth temperature: 37°C
  Growth strain: DH5alpha
  Copy number: Unknown
Gene/Insert
  Gene/Insert name: tRNA-Corn
  Promoter: lacI
  Cloning method: Restriction Enzyme; 5′ cloning site EagI or NotI (not destroyed); 3′ cloning site SacII (overlaps with an EagI/NotI site, so cleave 3' before 5') (not destroyed)
  Sequencing primers: 5′ -; 3′ -
Terms and licenses: Academic/Nonprofit Terms; Industry Terms: Not Available to Industry
How to cite: pET28C-tCorn was a gift from Samie Jaffrey (Addgene plasmid # 124588 ; http://n2t.net/addgene:124588 ; RRID:Addgene_124588)
