[The description below was written by a language model from this plasmid's Addgene catalogue record and pLannotate feature annotations shown in this document.]
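Description:
pET28C-tCorn is a bacterial expression plasmid built on the pET28c backbone that produces an RNA rather than a protein: the Corn fluorogenic aptamer embedded in a tRNA scaffold. It is propagated in E. coli under kanamycin selection (KanR, aminoglycoside phosphotransferase). It replicates from a ColE1/pMB1-type origin accompanied by the bom site and the rop gene, which together are characteristic of pBR322-derived pET vectors. The catalogue lists the copy number as unknown. An f1 origin is also present, along with short residual fragments of the tetracycline resistance gene that are backbone remnants.

The catalogue entry lists the promoter as "lacI", but the feature table shows the lacI promoter driving only the lac repressor gene. The element immediately upstream of the insert is a T7 promoter. It is followed directly by a roughly 100-nt feature annotated as a tRNA, which presumably corresponds to the tRNA-Corn insert, and then by a T7 terminator. No lac operator is annotated next to the T7 promoter, so the record does not show whether transcription from the plasmid itself is repressor-controlled. Expression would in any case need a host that supplies T7 RNA polymerase. Downstream of the first terminator lie leftover pET sequences, namely a His-tag fragment, a T7 gene 10-derived tag fragment and a second T7 terminator. These appear to play no role in the RNA product. The tRNA scaffold is generally used to promote folding and stability of an embedded aptamer. The retained EagI/NotI and SacII sites flank the insert position, so the scaffolded sequence can be exchanged.

According to the associated publication, Corn forms a photostable fluorescent complex with its fluorophore ligand. This plasmid is intended for producing the tRNA-Corn RNA in bacteria.
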