Features (pLannotate 1.2.2; 18 found; start..end, strand, type, name):
     12..440     +  rep_origin     f1 ori (sequence partly withheld): f1 bacteriophage origin of replication; arrow indicates direction of (+) strand synthesis
    493..550     +  promoter       AmpR promoter (fragment): bla
    559..1374    -  CDS            KanR: aminoglycoside phosphotransferase; aph(3')-Ia; confers resistance to kanamycin in bacteria or G418 (Geneticin®) in eukaryotes
   1496..2084    +  rep_origin     ori: high-copy-number ColE1/pMB1/pBR322/pUC origin of replication
   2270..2409    -  misc_feature   bom: basis of mobility region from pBR322
   2511..2702    -  CDS            rop: Rop protein, which maintains plasmids at low copy number; rop
   2719..3099    +  CDS            YPB1_ECOLX: Protein predicted: Swiss-Prot protein existence level 4. From Escherichia coli.
   3171..3462    -  CDS            TcR (fragment): tetracycline efflux protein; tet; confers resistance to tetracycline
   3477..3498    -  protein_bind   CAP binding site: CAP binding activates transcription in the presence of cAMP. E. coli catabolite activator protein
   3511..4593    -  CDS            lacI: lac repressor; lacI; The lac repressor binds to the lac operator to inhibit transcription in E. coli. This inhibition can be relieved by adding lactose or isopropyl-β-D-thiogalactopyranoside (IPTG).
   4594..4671    -  promoter       lacI promoter: lacI
   4679..4958    -  CDS            TcR (fragment): tetracycline efflux protein; tet; confers resistance to tetracycline
   4980..4998    +  promoter       T7 promoter: promoter for bacteriophage T7 RNA polymerase
   4999..5096    +  ncRNA          tRNA: Accession: RF00005 - tRNA
   5101..5147    +  terminator     T7 terminator: transcription terminator for bacteriophage T7 RNA polymerase
   5154..5171    +  CDS            9xHis (fragment): 9xHis affinity tag
   5181..5230    +  CDS            SET1 (fragment): solubility-enhancement tag derived from T7 phage gene 10B
   5238..5285    +  terminator     T7 terminator: transcription terminator for bacteriophage T7 RNA polymerase
>Addgene plasmid #124588 | pET28C-tCorn | addgene full sequence | sequence record 240455 | Addgene NGS Result
TGGCGAATGGG
[124 nt withheld, positions 12-135]
C
[91 nt withheld, positions 137-227]
A
[49 nt withheld, positions 229-277]
CCTTTGACGTTGGAGTCCACGTTCTTT
[37 nt withheld, positions 305-341]
ACCCTATCTCGGTCTATTCTTTTGATTTATAAGGGATTTTGCCGATTTCGGCCTATTGGTTAAAAAATGA
GCTGATTTAACAAAAATTTAACGCGAATTTTAACAAAATATTAACGCTTACAATTTAGGTGGCACTTTTC
GGGGAAATGTGCGCGGAACCCCTATTTGTTTATTTTTCTAAATACATTCAAATATGTATCCGCTCATGAA
TTAATTCTTAGAAAAACTCATCGAGCATCAAATGAAACTGCAATTTATTCATATCAGGATTATCAATACC
ATATTTTTGAAAAAGCCGTTTCTGTAATGAAGGAGAAAACTCACCGAGGCAGTTCCATAGGATGGCAAGA
TCCTGGTATCGGTCTGCGATTCCGACTCGTCCAACATCAATACAACCTATTAATTTCCCCTCGTCAAAAA
TAAGGTTATCAAGTGAGAAATCACCATGAGTGACGACTGAATCCGGTGAGAATGGCAAAAGTTTATGCAT
TTCTTTCCAGACTTGTTCAACAGGCCAGCCATTACGCTCGTCATCAAAATCACTCGCATCAACCAAACCG
TTATTCATTCGTGATTGCGCCTGAGCGAGACGAAATACGCGATCGCTGTTAAAAGGACAATTACAAACAG
GAATCGAATGCAACCGGCGCAGGAACACTGCCAGCGCATCAACAATATTTTCACCTGAATCAGGATATTC
TTCTAATACCTGGAATGCTGTTTTCCCGGGGATCGCAGTGGTGAGTAACCATGCATCATCAGGAGTACGG
ATAAAATGCTTGATGGTCGGAAGAGGCATAAATTCCGTCAGCCAGTTTAGTCTGACCATCTCATCTGTAA
CATCATTGGCAACGCTACCTTTGCCATGTTTCAGAAACAACTCTGGCGCATCGGGCTTCCCATACAATCG
ATAGATTGTCGCACCTGATTGCCCGACATTATCGCGAGCCCATTTATACCCATATAAATCAGCATCCATG
TTGGAATTTAATCGCGGCCTAGAGCAAGACGTTTCCCGTTGAATATGGCTCATAACACCCCTTGTATTAC
TGTTTATGTAAGCAGACAGTTTTATTGTTCATGACCAAAATCCCTTAACGTGAGTTTTCGTTCCACTGAG
CGTCAGACCCCGTAGAAAAGATCAAAGGATCTTCTTGAGATCCTTTTTTTCTGCGCGTAATCTGCTGCTT
GCAAACAAAAAAACCACCGCTACCAGCGGTGGTTTGTTTGCCGGATCAAGAGCTACCAACTCTTTTTCCG
AAGGTAACTGGCTTCAGCAGAGCGCAGATACCAAATACTGTCCTTCTAGTGTAGCCGTAGTTAGGCCACC
ACTTCAAGAACTCTGTAGCACCGCCTACATACCTCGCTCTGCTAATCCTGTTACCAGTGGCTGCTGCCAG
TGGCGATAAGTCGTGTCTTACCGGGTTGGACTCAAGACGATAGTTACCGGATAAGGCGCAGCGGTCGGGC
TGAACGGGGGGTTCGTGCACACAGCCCAGCTTGGAGCGAACGACCTACACCGAACTGAGATACCTACAGC
GTGAGCTATGAGAAAGCGCCACGCTTCCCGAAGGGAGAAAGGCGGACAGGTATCCGGTAAGCGGCAGGGT
CGGAACAGGAGAGCGCACGAGGGAGCTTCCAGGGGGAAACGCCTGGTATCTTTATAGTCCTGTCGGGTTT
CGCCACCTCTGACTTGAGCGTCGATTTTTGTGATGCTCGTCAGGGGGGCGGAGCCTATGGAAAAACGCCA
GCAACGCGGCCTTTTTACGGTTCCTGGCCTTTTGCTGGCCTTTTGCTCACATGTTCTTTCCTGCGTTATC
CCCTGATTCTGTGGATAACCGTATTACCGCCTTTGAGTGAGCTGATACCGCTCGCCGCAGCCGAACGACC
GAGCGCAGCGAGTCAGTGAGCGAGGAAGCGGAAGAGCGCCTGATGCGGTATTTTCTCCTTACGCATCTGT
GCGGTATTTCACACCGCAATGGTGCACTCTCAGTACAATCTGCTCTGATGCCGCATAGTTAAGCCAGTAT
ACACTCCGCTATCGCTACGTGACTGGGTCATGGCTGCGCCCCGACACCCGCCAACACCCGCTGACGCGCC
CTGACGGGCTTGTCTGCTCCCGGCATCCGCTTACAGACAAGCTGTGACCGTCTCCGGGAGCTGCATGTGT
CAGAGGTTTTCACCGTCATCACCGAAACGCGCGAGGCAGCTGCGGTAAAGCTCATCAGCGTGGTCGTGAA
GCGATTCACAGATGTCTGCCTGTTCATCCGCGTCCAGCTCGTTGAGTTTCTCCAGAAGCGTTAATGTCTG
GCTTCTGATAAAGCGGGCCATGTTAAGGGCGGTTTTTTCCTGTTTGGTCACTGATGCCTCCGTGTAAGGG
GGATTTCTGTTCATGGGGGTAATGATACCGATGAAACGAGAGAGGATGCTCACGATACGGGTTACTGATG
ATGAACATGCCCGGTTACTGGAACGTTGTGAGGGTAAACAACTGGCGGTATGGATGCGGCGGGACCAGAG
AAAAATCACTCAGGGTCAATGCCAGCGCTTCGTTAATACAGATGTAGGTGTTCCACAGGGTAGCCAGCAG
CATCCTGCGATGCAGATCCGGAACATAATGGTGCAGGGCGCTGACTTCCGCGTTTCCAGACTTTACGAAA
CACGGAAACCGAAGACCATTCATGTTGTTGCTCAGGTCGCAGACGTTTTGCAGCAGCAGTCGCTTCACGT
TCGCTCGCGTATCGGTGATTCATTCTGCTAACCAGTAAGGCAACCCCGCCAGCCTAGCCGGGTCCTCAAC
GACAGGAGCACGATCATGCGCACCCGTGGGGCCGCCATGCCGGCGATAATGGCCTGCTTCTCGCCGAAAC
GTTTGGTGGCGGGACCAGTGACGAAGGCTTGAGCGAGGGCGTGCAAGATTCCGAATACCGCAAGCGACAG
GCCGATCATCGTCGCGCTCCAGCGAAAGCGGTCCTCGCCGAAAATGACCCAGAGCGCTGCCGGCACCTGT
CCTACGAGTTGCATGATAAAGAAGACAGTCATAAGTGCGGCGACGATAGTCATGCCCCGCGCCCACCGGA
AGGAGCTGACTGGGTTGAAGGCTCTCAAGGGCATCGGTCGAGATCCCGGTGCCTAATGAGTGAGCTAACT
TACATTAATTGCGTTGCGCTCACTGCCCGCTTTCCAGTCGGGAAACCTGTCGTGCCAGCTGCATTAATGA
ATCGGCCAACGCGCGGGGAGAGGCGGTTTGCGTATTGGGCGCCAGGGTGGTTTTTCTTTTCACCAGTGAG
ACGGGCAACAGCTGATTGCCCTTCACCGCCTGGCCCTGAGAGAGTTGCAGCAAGCGGTCCACGCTGGTTT
GCCCCAGCAGGCGAAAATCCTGTTTGATGGTGGTTAACGGCGGGATATAACATGAGCTGTCTTCGGTATC
GTCGTATCCCACTACCGAGATATCCGCACCAACGCGCAGCCCGGACTCGGTAATGGCGCGCATTGCGCCC
AGCGCCATCTGATCGTTGGCAACCAGCATCGCAGTGGGAACGATGCCCTCATTCAGCATTTGCATGGTTT
GTTGAAAACCGGACATGGCACTCCAGTCGCCTTCCCGTTCCGCTATCGGCTGAATTTGATTGCGAGTGAG
ATATTTATGCCAGCCAGCCAGACGCAGACGCGCCGAGACAGAACTTAATGGGCCCGCTAACAGCGCGATT
TGCTGGTGACCCAATGCGACCAGATGCTCCACGCCCAGTCGCGTACCGTCTTCATGGGAGAAAATAATAC
TGTTGATGGGTGTCTGGTCAGAGACATCAAGAAATAACGCCGGAACATTAGTGCAGGCAGCTTCCACAGC
AATGGCATCCTGGTCATCCAGCGGATAGTTAATGATCAGCCCACTGACGCGTTGCGCGAGAAGATTGTGC
ACCGCCGCTTTACAGGCTTCGACGCCGCTTCGTTCTACCATCGACACCACCACGCTGGCACCCAGTTGAT
CGGCGCGAGATTTAATCGCCGCGACAATTTGCGACGGCGCGTGCAGGGCCAGACTGGAGGTGGCAACGCC
AATCAGCAACGACTGTTTGCCCGCCAGTTGTTGTGCCACGCGGTTGGGAATGTAATTCAGCTCCGCCATC
GCCGCTTCCACTTTTTCCCGCGTTTTCGCAGAAACGTGGCTGGCCTGGTTCACCACGCGGGAAACGGTCT
GATAAGAGACACCGGCATACTCTGCGACATCGTATAACGTTACTGGTTTCACATTCACCACCCTGAATTG
ACTCTCTTCCGGGCGCTATCATGCCATACCGCGAAAGGTTTTGCGCCATTCGATGGTGTCCGGGATCTCG
ACGCTCTCCCTTATGCGACTCCTGCATTAGGAAGCAGCCCAGTAGTAGGTTGAGGCCGTTGAGCACCGCC
GCCGCAAGGAATGGTGCATGCAAGGAGATGGCGCCCAACAGTCCCCCGGCCACGGGGCCTGCCACCATAC
CCACGCCGAAACAAGCGCTCATGAGCCCGAAGTGGCGAGCCCGATCTTCCCCATCGGTGATGTCGGCGAT
ATAGGCGCCAGCAACCGCACCTGTGGCGCCGGTGATGCCGGCCACGATGCGTCCGGCGTAGAGGATCGAG
ATCTCGATCCCGCGAAATTAATACGACTCACTATAGGGGCCCGGATAGCTCAGTCGGTAGAGCAGCGGCC
GCGAGGAAGGAGGTCTGAGGAGGTCACTGCGGCCGCGGGTCCAGGGTTCAAGTCCCTGTTCGGGCGCCAT
AGCATAACCCCTTGGGGCCTCTAAACGGGTCTTGAGGGGTTTTTTGCTCGAGCACCACCACCACCACCAC
TGAGATCCGGCTGCTAACAAAGCCCGAAAGGAAGCTGAGTTGGCTGCTGCCACCGCTGAGCAATAACTAG
CATAACCCCTTGGGGCCTCTAAACGGGTCTTGAGGGGTTTTTTGCTGAAAGGAGGAACTATATCCGGAT
